Addgene plasmid #83029: pCAG-tdTomato
Purpose: expresses tdTomato fluorescent protein under the CAG promoter
Depositing lab: Angelique Bordey. Depositing organization: Yale University. Publication: miR-132 enhances dendritic morphogenesis, spine density, synaptic integration, and survival of newborn olfactory bulb neurons. Pathania M, Torres-Reveron J, Yan L, Kimura T, Lin TV, Gordon V, Teng ZQ, Zhao X, Fulga TA, Van Vactor D, Bordey A. PLoS One. 2012;7(5):e38174. doi: 10.1371/journal.pone.0038174. Epub 2012 May 31. PubMed 22693596.
Backbone
  Vector backbone: pCAG-CFP
  Backbone manufacturer: Cepko Lab
  Backbone size w/o insert (bp): 5551
  Total vector size (bp): 6261
  Modifications to backbone: CFP removed using AgeI and NotI
  Vector type: Mammalian Expression
Growth in bacteria
  Bacterial resistance: Ampicillin, 100 μg/mL
  Growth temperature: 37°C
  Growth strain: DH5alpha
  Copy number: High Copy
Gene/Insert
  Gene/Insert name: tdTomato
  Insert size (bp): 1441
  Promoter: CAG
  Cloning method: Restriction Enzyme; 5′ cloning site AgeI (not destroyed); 3′ cloning site NotI (not destroyed)
  Sequencing primers: 5′ pCAG-F
Resource information
  A portion of this plasmid was derived from a plasmid made by: The tdTomato insert was subcloned from pCMV-tdTomato (Clontech).
Terms and licenses: Academic/Nonprofit Terms; Industry Terms: Not Available to Industry
Depositor comments: pCAG-CFP was used for the backbone. CFP was excised with AgeI and NotI, and tdTomato was inserted using the same restriction sites. These plasmids were also used in the following publication "Normalizing translation through 4E-BP prevents mTOR-driven cortical mislamination and ameliorates aberrant neuron integration. Lin TV, Hsieh L, Kimura T, Malone TJ, Bordey A. Proc Natl Acad Sci U S A. 2016 Oct 4;113(40):11330-11335."
How to cite: pCAG-tdTomato was a gift from Angelique Bordey (Addgene plasmid # 83029 ; http://n2t.net/addgene:83029 ; RRID:Addgene_83029)
