[The description below was written by a language model from this plasmid's Addgene catalogue record and pLannotate feature annotations shown in this document.]
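Description:
pCAG-tdTomato is a mammalian expression plasmid of about 6.3 kb that drives constitutive expression of the red fluorescent protein tdTomato. It was built on the pCAG-CFP backbone by excising CFP with AgeI and NotI and inserting tdTomato, subcloned from a commercial pCMV-tdTomato vector, into the same two sites, both of which were retained. In bacteria it is maintained through a high-copy ColE1/pUC-type origin and selected with ampicillin via the β-lactamase gene and its native promoter. No mammalian selection marker is annotated, so the plasmid is suited to transient expression rather than drug selection of stable lines.

The expression cassette is the standard CAG arrangement. The human cytomegalovirus immediate-early enhancer is fused to the chicken β-actin promoter and followed by a chimeric chicken β-actin/rabbit β-globin intron, which together give strong, broadly active transcription in mammalian cells. Downstream are a remnant multiple cloning site, the mammalian codon-optimized tdTomato coding sequence (a tandem dimeric, pseudo-monomeric DsRed derivative) and a rabbit β-globin polyadenylation signal. The short HBB fragments flagged on either side of the insert are most likely β-globin exon sequence belonging to the intron and 3′ region, not separate genes. The backbone also carries an SV40 origin, which allows episomal replication in cells expressing large T antigen, an SV40 poly(A) signal and leftover lac promoter/operator and lacI fragments.

The two sequence records (6,273 and 6,261 nt) agree in layout. They differ mainly in the sequenced version, where the β-actin promoter is annotated as several fragments. The associated publications concern newborn olfactory bulb neurons and cortical development, consistent with use as a fluorescent marker of transfected neurons, though the record does not give the delivery method.
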