Features (pLannotate 1.2.2; 22 found; start..end, strand, type, name):
      4..383     +  enhancer       CMV enhancer: human cytomegalovirus immediate early enhancer
    385..506     +  promoter       chicken β-actin promoter (fragment): contains a 21-bp deletion relative to the standard chicken β-actin promoter
    515..536     +  promoter       chicken β-actin promoter (fragment): No description available
    544..567     +  promoter       chicken β-actin promoter (fragment): No description available
    614..634     +  promoter       chicken β-actin promoter (fragment): contains a 21-bp deletion relative to the standard chicken β-actin promoter
    663..1679    +  intron         chimeric intron: chimera between introns from chicken β-actin and rabbit β-globin
   1677..1733    +  CDS            HBB (fragment): HBB_LEPEU - Experimental evidence at protein level: Swiss-Prot protein existence level 1. Involved in oxygen transport from the lung to the various peripheral tissues. From Lepus europaeus (European hare).
   1728..1764    +  misc_feature   MCS (fragment): multiple cloning site
   1778..3208    +  CDS            tdTomato: tandem dimeric (pseudo-monomeric) derivative of DsRed (Shaner et al., 2004) mammalian codon-optimized
   3217..3288    +  CDS            HBB (fragment): HBB_PONPY - Experimental evidence at transcript level: Swiss-Prot protein existence level 2. Involved in oxygen transport from the lung to the various peripheral tissues. From Pongo pygmaeus (Bornean orangutan).
   3359..3414    +  polyA_signal   β-globin poly(A) signal: rabbit β-globin polyadenylation signal (Gil and Proudfoot, 1987)
   3799..3815    -  protein_bind   lac operator: The lac repressor binds to the lac operator to inhibit transcription in E. coli. This inhibition can be relieved by adding lactose or isopropyl-β-D-thiogalactopyranoside (IPTG). lac repressor encoded by lacI
   3823..3853    -  promoter       lac promoter: promoter for the E. coli lac operon
   3868..3889    -  protein_bind   CAP binding site: CAP binding activates transcription in the presence of cAMP. E. coli catabolite activator protein
   3902..3941    -  CDS            lacI (fragment): lac repressor; lacI; The lac repressor binds to the lac operator to inhibit transcription in E. coli. This inhibition can be relieved by adding lactose or isopropyl-β-D-thiogalactopyranoside (IPTG).
   3948..3970    +  promoter       SV40 promoter (fragment): SV40 enhancer and early promoter
   3994..4129    +  rep_origin     SV40 ori: SV40 origin of replication
   4149..4283    +  polyA_signal   SV40 poly(A) signal: SV40 polyadenylation signal
   4285..4339    -  CDS            lacI (fragment): lac repressor; lacI; The lac repressor binds to the lac operator to inhibit transcription in E. coli. This inhibition can be relieved by adding lactose or isopropyl-β-D-thiogalactopyranoside (IPTG).
   4522..5110    -  rep_origin     ori: high-copy-number ColE1/pMB1/pBR322/pUC origin of replication
   5281..6141    -  CDS            AmpR: β-lactamase; bla; confers resistance to ampicillin, carbenicillin, and related antibiotics
   6142..6246    -  promoter       AmpR promoter: bla
>Addgene plasmid #83029 | pCAG-tdTomato | addgene full sequence | sequence record 432868 | Addgene NGS Result
GTCGACATTGATTATTGACTAGTTATTAATAGTAATCAATTACGGGGTCATTAGTTCATAGCCCATATAT
GGAGTTCCGCGTTACATAACTTACGGTAAATGGCCCGCCTGGCTGACCGCCCAACGACCCCCGCCCATTG
ACGTCAATAATGACGTATGTTCCCATAGTAACGCCAATAGGGACTTTCCATTGACGTCAATGGGTGGAGT
ATTTACGGTAAACTGCCCACTTGGCAGTACATCAAGTGTATCATATGCCAAGTACGCCCCCTATTGACGT
CAATGACGGTAAATGGCCCGCCTGGCATTATGCCCAGTACATGACCTTATGGGACTTTCCTACTTGGCAG
TACATCTACGTATTAGTCATCGCTATTACCATGGTCGAGGTGAGCCCCACGTTCTGCTTCACTCTCCCCA
TCTCCCCCCCCTCCCCACCCCCAATTTTGTATTTATTTATTTTTTAATTATTTTGTGCAGCGATGGGGGC
GGGGGGGGGGGGGGGGGGGCCCCAGGGGGGGGGGGGGGGGGGGGGGGGGGGGGGGGGGGGGGGGGGGGGG
GGGGGCGGGGGCGCCACACGAAGGGGGGACGCCCCGAAGTTTTTTTTTTTTGGGGGGGCGGTGGGGGGGG
GGGGCCCACAAAAAGGAGAGGCGCGGCGGGCGGGAGTCGCTGCGCGCTGCCTTCGCCCCGTGCCCCGCTC
CGCCGCCGCCTCGCGCCGCCCGCCCCGGCTCTGACTGACCGCGTTACTCCCACAGGTGAGCGGGCGGGAC
GGCCCTTCTCCTCCGGGCTGTAATTAGCGCTTGGTTTAATGACGGCTTGTTTCTTTTCTGTGGCTGCGTG
AAAGCCTTGAGGGGCTCCGGGAGGGCCCTTTGTGCGGGGGGAGCGGCTCGGGGGGTGCGTGCGTGTGTGT
GTGCGTGGGGAGCGCCGCGTGCGGCTCCGCGCTGCCCGGCGGCTGTGAGCGCTGCGGGCGCGGCGCGGGG
CTTTGTGCGCTCCGCAGTGTGCGCGAGGGGAGCGCGGCCGGGGGCGGTGCCCCGCGGTGCGGGGGGGGCT
GCGAGGGGAACAAAGGCTGCGTGCGGGGTGTGTGCGTGGGGGGGTGAGCAGGGGGTGTGGGCGCGTCGGT
CGGGCTGCAACCCCCCCTGCACCCCCCTCCCCGAGTTGCTGAGCACGGCCCGGCTTCGGGTGCGGGGCTC
CGTACGGGGCGTGGCGCGGGGCTCGCCGTGCCGGGCGGGGGGTGGCGGCAGGTGGGGGTGCCGGGCGGGG
CGGGGCCGCCTCGGGCCGGGGAGGGCTCGGGGGAGGGGCGCGGCGGCCCCCGGAGCGCCGGCGGCTGTCG
AGGCGCGGCGAGCCGCAGCCATTGCCTTTTATGGTAATCGTGCGAGAGGGCGCAGGGACTTCCTTTGTCC
CAAATCTGTGCGGAGCCGAAATCTGGGAGGCGCCGCCGCACCCCCTCTAGCGGGCGCGGGGCGAAGCGGT
GCGGCGCCGGCAGGAAGGAAATGGGCGGGGAGGGCCTTCGTGCGTCGCCGCGCCGCCGTCCCCTTCTCCC
TCTCCAGCCTCGGGGCTGTCCGCGGGGGGACGGCTGCCTTCGGGGGGGACGGGGCAGGGCGGGGTTCGGC
TTCTGGCGTGTGACCGGCGGCTCTAGAGCCTCTGCTAACCATGTTCATGCCTTCTTCTTTTTCCTACAGC
TCCTGGGCAACGTGCTGGTTATTGTGCTGTCTCATCATTTTGGCAAAGAATTCTGCAGTCGACGGTACCG
CGGGCCCGGGATCCACCGGTCGCCACCATGGTGAGCAAGGGCGAGGAGGTCATCAAAGAGTTCATGCGCT
TCAAGGTGCGCATGGAGGGCTCCATGAACGGCCACGAGTTCGAGATCGAGGGCGAGGGCGAGGGCCGCCC
CTACGAGGGCACCCAGACCGCCAAGCTGAAGGTGACCAAGGGCGGCCCCCTGCCCTTCGCCTGGGACATC
CTGTCCCCCCAGTTCATGTACGGCTCCAAGGCGTACGTGAAGCACCCCGCCGACATCCCCGATTACAAGA
AGCTGTCCTTCCCCGAGGGCTTCAAGTGGGAGCGCGTGATGAACTTCGAGGACGGCGGTCTGGTGACCGT
GACCCAGGACTCCTCCCTGCAGGACGGCACGCTGATCTACAAGGTGAAGATGCGCGGCACCAACTTCCCC
CCCGACGGCCCCGTAATGCAGAAGAAGACCATGGGCTGGGAGGCCTCCACCGAGCGCCTGTACCCCCGCG
ACGGCGTGCTGAAGGGCGAGATCCACCAGGCCCTGAAGCTGAAGGACGGCGGCCACTACCTGGTGGAGTT
CAAGACCATCTACATGGCCAAGAAGCCCGTGCAACTGCCCGGCTACTACTACGTGGACACCAAGCTGGAC
ATCACCTCCCACAACGAGGACTACACCATCGTGGAACAGTACGAGCGCTCCGAGGGCCGCCACCACCTGT
TCCTGGGGCATGGCACCGGCAGCACCGGCAGCGGCAGCTCCGGCACCGCCTCCTCCGAGGACAACAACAT
GGCCGTCATCAAAGAGTTCATGCGCTTCAAGGTGCGCATGGAGGGCTCCATGAACGGCCACGAGTTCGAG
ATCGAGGGCGAGGGCGAGGGCCGCCCCTACGAGGGCACCCAGACCGCCAAGCTGAAGGTGACCAAGGGCG
GCCCCCTGCCCTTCGCCTGGGACATCCTGTCCCCCCAGTTCATGTACGGCTCCAAGGCGTACGTGAAGCA
CCCCGCCGACATCCCCGATTACAAGAAGCTGTCCTTCCCCGAGGGCTTCAAGTGGGAGCGCGTGATGAAC
TTCGAGGACGGCGGTCTGGTGACCGTGACCCAGGACTCCTCCCTGCAGGACGGCACGCTGATCTACAAGG
TGAAGATGCGCGGCACCAACTTCCCCCCCGACGGCCCCGTAATGCAGAAGAAGACCATGGGCTGGGAGGC
CTCCACCGAGCGCCTGTACCCCCGCGACGGCGTGCTGAAGGGCGAGATCCACCAGGCCCTGAAGCTGAAG
GACGGCGGCCACTACCTGGTGGAGTTCAAGACCATCTACATGGCCAAGAAGCCCGTGCAACTGCCCGGCT
ACTACTACGTGGACACCAAGCTGGACATCACCTCCCACAACGAGGACTACACCATCGTGGAACAGTACGA
GCGCTCCGAGGGCCGCCACCACCTGTTCCTGTACGGCATGGACGAGCTGTACAAGTAGGCGGCCGCACTC
CTCAGGTGCAGGCTGCCTATCAGAAGGTGGTGGCTGGTGTGGCCAATGCCCTGGCTCACAAATACCACTG
AGATCTTTTTCCCTCTGCCAAAAATTATGGGGACATCATGAAGCCCCTTGAGCATCTGACTTCTGGCTAA
TAAAGGAAATTTATTTTCATTGCAATAGTGTGTTGGAATTTTTTGTGTCTCTCACTCGGAAGGACATATG
GGAGGGCAAATCATTTAAAACATCAGAATGAGTATTTGGTTTAGAGTTTGGCAACATATGCCCATATGCT
GGCTGCCATGAACAAAGGTTGGCTATAAAGAGGTCATCAGTATATGAAACAGCCCCCTGCTGTCCATTCC
TTATTCCATAGAAAAGCCTTGACTTGAGGTTAGATTTTTTTTATATTTTGTTTTGTGTTATTTTTTTCTT
TAACATCCCTAAAATTTTCCTTACATGTTTTACTAGCCAGATTTTTCCTCCTCTCCTGACTACTCCCAGT
CATAGCTGTCCCTCTTCTCTTATGGAGATCCCTCGACCTGCAGCCCAAGCTTGGCGTAATCATGGTCATA
GCTGTTTCCTGTGTGAAATTGTTATCCGCTCACAATTCCACACAACATACGAGCCGGAAGCATAAAGTGT
AAAGCCTGGGGTGCCTAATGAGTGAGCTAACTCACATTAATTGCGTTGCGCTCACTGCCCGCTTTCCAGT
CGGGAAACCTGTCGTGCCAGCGGATCCGCATCTCAATTAGTCAGCAACCATAGTCCCGCCCCTAACTCCG
CCCATCCCGCCCCTAACTCCGCCCAGTTCCGCCCATTCTCCGCCCCATGGCTGACTAATTTTTTTTATTT
ATGCAGAGGCCGAGGCCGCCTCGGCCTCTGAGCTATTCCAGAAGTAGTGAGGAGGCTTTTTTGGAGGCCT
AGGCTTTTGCAAAAAGCTAACTTGTTTATTGCAGCTTATAATGGTTACAAATAAAGCAATAGCATCACAA
ATTTCACAAATAAAGCATTTTTTTCACTGCATTCTAGTTGTGGTTTGTCCAAACTCATCAATGTATCTTA
TCATGTCTGGATCCGCTGCATTAATGAATCGGCCAACGCGCGGGGAGAGGCGGTTTGCGTATTGGGCGCT
CTTCCGCTTCCTCGCTCACTGACTCGCTGCGCTCGGTCGTTCGGCTGCGGCGAGCGGTATCAGCTCACTC
AAAGGCGGTAATACGGTTATCCACAGAATCAGGGGATAACGCAGGAAAGAACATGTGAGCAAAAGGCCAG
CAAAAGGCCAGGAACCGTAAAAAGGCCGCGTTGCTGGCGTTTTTCCATAGGCTCCGCCCCCCTGACGAGC
ATCACAAAAATCGACGCTCAAGTCAGAGGTGGCGAAACCCGACAGGACTATAAAGATACCAGGCGTTTCC
CCCTGGAAGCTCCCTCGTGCGCTCTCCTGTTCCGACCCTGCCGCTTACCGGATACCTGTCCGCCTTTCTC
CCTTCGGGAAGCGTGGCGCTTTCTCATAGCTCACGCTGTAGGTATCTCAGTTCGGTGTAGGTCGTTCGCT
CCAAGCTGGGCTGTGTGCACGAACCCCCCGTTCAGCCCGACCGCTGCGCCTTATCCGGTAACTATCGTCT
TGAGTCCAACCCGGTAAGACACGACTTATCGCCACTGGCAGCAGCCACTGGTAACAGGATTAGCAGAGCG
AGGTATGTAGGCGGTGCTACAGAGTTCTTGAAGTGGTGGCCTAACTACGGCTACACTAGAAGAACAGTAT
TTGGTATCTGCGCTCTGCTGAAGCCAGTTACCTTCGGAAAAAGAGTTGGTAGCTCTTGATCCGGCAAACA
AACCACCGCTGGTAGCGGTGGTTTTTTTGTTTGCAAGCAGCAGATTACGCGCAGAAAAAAAGGATCTCAA
GAAGATCCTTTGATCTTTTCTACGGGGTCTGACGCTCAGTGGAACGAAAACTCACGTTAAGGGATTTTGG
TCATGAGATTATCAAAAAGGATCTTCACCTAGATCCTTTTAAATTAAAAATGAAGTTTTAAATCAATCTA
AAGTATATATGAGTAAACTTGGTCTGACAGTTACCAATGCTTAATCAGTGAGGCACCTATCTCAGCGATC
TGTCTATTTCGTTCATCCATAGTTGCCTGACTCCCCGTCGTGTAGATAACTACGATACGGGAGGGCTTAC
CATCTGGCCCCAGTGCTGCAATGATACCGCGAGACCCACGCTCACCGGCTCCAGATTTATCAGCAATAAA
CCAGCCAGCCGGAAGGGCCGAGCGCAGAAGTGGTCCTGCAACTTTATCCGCCTCCATCCAGTCTATTAAT
TGTTGCCGGGAAGCTAGAGTAAGTAGTTCGCCAGTTAATAGTTTGCGCAACGTTGTTGCCATTGCTACAG
GCATCGTGGTGTCACGCTCGTCGTTTGGTATGGCTTCATTCAGCTCCGGTTCCCAACGATCAAGGCGAGT
TACATGATCCCCCATGTTGTGCAAAAAAGCGGTTAGCTCCTTCGGTCCTCCGATCGTTGTCAGAAGTAAG
TTGGCCGCAGTGTTATCACTCATGGTTATGGCAGCACTGCATAATTCTCTTACTGTCATGCCATCCGTAA
GATGCTTTTCTGTGACTGGTGAGTACTCAACCAAGTCATTCTGAGAATAGTGTATGCGGCGACCGAGTTG
CTCTTGCCCGGCGTCAATACGGGATAATACCGCGCCACATAGCAGAACTTTAAAAGTGCTCATCATTGGA
AAACGTTCTTCGGGGCGAAAACTCTCAAGGATCTTACCGCTGTTGAGATCCAGTTCGATGTAACCCACTC
GTGCACCCAACTGATCTTCAGCATCTTTTACTTTCACCAGCGTTTCTGGGTGAGCAAAAACAGGAAGGCA
AAATGCCGCAAAAAAGGGAATAAGGGCGACACGGAAATGTTGAATACTCATACTCTTCCTTTTTCAATAT
TATTGAAGCATTTATCAGGGTTATTGTCTCATGAGCGGATACATATTTGAATGTATTTAGAAAAATAAAC
AAATAGGGGTTCCGCGCACATTTCCCCGAAAAGTGCCACCTGG
