Features (pLannotate 1.2.2; 19 found; start..end, strand, type, name):
      4..383     +  enhancer       CMV enhancer: human cytomegalovirus immediate early enhancer
    386..661     +  promoter       chicken β-actin promoter: No description available
    662..1670    +  intron         chimeric intron: chimera between introns from chicken β-actin and rabbit β-globin
   1668..1724    +  CDS            HBB (fragment): HBB_LEPEU - Experimental evidence at protein level: Swiss-Prot protein existence level 1. Involved in oxygen transport from the lung to the various peripheral tissues. From Lepus europaeus (European hare).
   1719..1755    +  misc_feature   MCS (fragment): multiple cloning site
   1769..3199    +  CDS            tdTomato: tandem dimeric (pseudo-monomeric) derivative of DsRed (Shaner et al., 2004) mammalian codon-optimized
   3208..3279    +  CDS            HBB (fragment): HBB_PONPY - Experimental evidence at transcript level: Swiss-Prot protein existence level 2. Involved in oxygen transport from the lung to the various peripheral tissues. From Pongo pygmaeus (Bornean orangutan).
   3350..3405    +  polyA_signal   β-globin poly(A) signal: rabbit β-globin polyadenylation signal (Gil and Proudfoot, 1987)
   3788..3804    -  protein_bind   lac operator: The lac repressor binds to the lac operator to inhibit transcription in E. coli. This inhibition can be relieved by adding lactose or isopropyl-β-D-thiogalactopyranoside (IPTG). lac repressor encoded by lacI
   3812..3842    -  promoter       lac promoter: promoter for the E. coli lac operon
   3857..3878    -  protein_bind   CAP binding site: CAP binding activates transcription in the presence of cAMP. E. coli catabolite activator protein
   3891..3930    -  CDS            lacI (fragment): lac repressor; lacI; The lac repressor binds to the lac operator to inhibit transcription in E. coli. This inhibition can be relieved by adding lactose or isopropyl-β-D-thiogalactopyranoside (IPTG).
   3937..3959    +  promoter       SV40 promoter (fragment): SV40 enhancer and early promoter
   3983..4118    +  rep_origin     SV40 ori: SV40 origin of replication
   4138..4272    +  polyA_signal   SV40 poly(A) signal: SV40 polyadenylation signal
   4274..4328    -  CDS            lacI (fragment): lac repressor; lacI; The lac repressor binds to the lac operator to inhibit transcription in E. coli. This inhibition can be relieved by adding lactose or isopropyl-β-D-thiogalactopyranoside (IPTG).
   4511..5099    -  rep_origin     ori: high-copy-number ColE1/pMB1/pBR322/pUC origin of replication
   5270..6130    -  CDS            AmpR: β-lactamase; bla; confers resistance to ampicillin, carbenicillin, and related antibiotics
   6131..6235    -  promoter       AmpR promoter: bla
>Addgene plasmid #83029 | pCAG-tdTomato | analyzer sequence | sequence record 157854
GTCGACATTGATTATTGACTAGTTATTAATAGTAATCAATTACGGGGTCATTAGTTCATAGCCCATATAT
GGAGTTCCGCGTTACATAACTTACGGTAAATGGCCCGCCTGGCTGACCGCCCAACGACCCCCGCCCATTG
ACGTCAATAATGACGTATGTTCCCATAGTAACGCCAATAGGGACTTTCCATTGACGTCAATGGGTGGACT
ATTTACGGTAAACTGCCCACTTGGCAGTACATCAAGTGTATCATATGCCAAGTACGCCCCCTATTGACGT
CAATGACGGTAAATGGCCCGCCTGGCATTATGCCCAGTACATGACCTTATGGGACTTTCCTACTTGGCAG
TACATCTACGTATTAGTCATCGCTATTACCATGGGTCGAGGTGAGCCCCACGTTCTGCTTCACTCTCCCC
ATCTCCCCCCCCTCCCCACCCCCAATTTTGTATTTATTTATTTTTTAATTATTTTGTGCAGCGATGGGGG
CGGGGGGGGGGGGGGCGCGCGCCAGGCGGGGCGGGGCGGGGCGAGGGGCGGGGCGGGGCGAGGCGGAGAG
GTGCGGCGGCAGCCAATCAGAGCGGCGCGCTCCGAAAGTTTCCTTTTATGGCGAGGCGGCGGCGGCGGCG
GCCCTATAAAAAGCGAAGCGCGCGGCGGGCGGGAGTCGCTGCGTTGCCTTCGCCCCGTGCCCCGCTCCGC
GCCGCCTCGCGCCGCCCGCCCCGGCTCTGACTGACCGCGTTACTCCCACAGGTGAGCGGGCGGGACGGCC
CTTCTCCTCCGGGCTGTAATTAGCGCTTGGTTTAATGACGGCTCGTTTCTTTTCTGTGGCTGCGTGAAAG
CCTTAAAGGGCTCCGGGAGGGCCCTTTGTGCGGGGGGGAGCGGCTCGGGGGGTGCGTGCGTGTGTGTGTG
CGTGGGGAGCGCCGCGTGCGGCCCGCGCTGCCCGGCGGCTGTGAGCGCTGCGGGCGCGGCGCGGGGCTTT
GTGCGCTCCGCGTGTGCGCGAGGGGAGCGCGGCCGGGGGCGGTGCCCCGCGGTGCGGGGGGGCTGCGAGG
GGAACAAAGGCTGCGTGCGGGGTGTGTGCGTGGGGGGGTGAGCAGGGGGTGTGGGCGCGGCGGTCGGGCT
GTAACCCCCCCCTGCACCCCCCTCCCCGAGTTGCTGAGCACGGCCCGGCTTCGGGTGCGGGGCTCCGTGC
GGGGCGTGGCGCGGGGCTCGCCGTGCCGGGCGGGGGGTGGCGGCAGGTGGGGGTGCCGGGCGGGGCGGGG
CCGCCTCGGGCCGGGGAGGGCTCGGGGGAGGGGCGCGGCGGCCCCGGAGCGCCGGCGGCTGTCGAGGCGC
GGCGAGCCGCAGCCATTGCCTTTTATGGTAATCGTGCGAGAGGGCGCAGGGACTTCCTTTGTCCCAAATC
TGGCGGAGCCGAAATCTGGGAGGCGCCGCCGCACCCCCTCTAGCGGGCGCGGGCGAAGCGGTGCGGCGCC
GGCAGGAAGGAAATGGGCGGGGAGGGCCTTCGTGCGTCGCCGCGCCGCCGTCCCCTTCTCCATCTCCAGC
CTCGGGGCTGCCGCAGGGGGACGGCTGCCTTCGGGGGGGACGGGGCAGGGCGGGGTTCGGCTTCTGGCGT
GTGACCGGCGGCTCTAGAGCCTCTGCTAACCATGTTCATGCCTTCTTCTTTTTCCTACAGCTCCTGGGCA
ACGTGCTGGTTATTGTGCTGTCTCATCATTTTGGCAAAGAATTCTGCAGTCGACGGTACCGCGGGCCCGG
GATCCACCGGTCGCCACCATGGTGAGCAAGGGCGAGGAGGTCATCAAAGAGTTCATGCGCTTCAAGGTGC
GCATGGAGGGCTCCATGAACGGCCACGAGTTCGAGATCGAGGGCGAGGGCGAGGGCCGCCCCTACGAGGG
CACCCAGACCGCCAAGCTGAAGGTGACCAAGGGCGGCCCCCTGCCCTTCGCCTGGGACATCCTGTCCCCC
CAGTTCATGTACGGCTCCAAGGCGTACGTGAAGCACCCCGCCGACATCCCCGATTACAAGAAGCTGTCCT
TCCCCGAGGGCTTCAAGTGGGAGCGCGTGATGAACTTCGAGGACGGCGGTCTGGTGACCGTGACCCAGGA
CTCCTCCCTGCAGGACGGCACGCTGATCTACAAGGTGAAGATGCGCGGCACCAACTTCCCCCCCGACGGC
CCCGTAATGCAGAAGAAGACCATGGGCTGGGAGGCCTCCACCGAGCGCCTGTACCCCCGCGACGGCGTGC
TGAAGGGCGAGATCCACCAGGCCCTGAAGCTGAAGGACGGCGGCCACTACCTGGTGGAGTTCAAGACCAT
CTACATGGCCAAGAAGCCCGTGCAACTGCCCGGCTACTACTACGTGGACACCAAGCTGGACATCACCTCC
CACAACGAGGACTACACCATCGTGGAACAGTACGAGCGCTCCGAGGGCCGCCACCACCTGTTCCTGGGGC
ATGGCACCGGCAGCACCGGCAGCGGCAGCTCCGGCACCGCCTCCTCCGAGGACAACAACATGGCCGTCAT
CAAAGAGTTCATGCGCTTCAAGGTGCGCATGGAGGGCTCCATGAACGGCCACGAGTTCGAGATCGAGGGC
GAGGGCGAGGGCCGCCCCTACGAGGGCACCCAGACCGCCAAGCTGAAGGTGACCAAGGGCGGCCCCCTGC
CCTTCGCCTGGGACATCCTGTCCCCCCAGTTCATGTACGGCTCCAAGGCGTACGTGAAGCACCCCGCCGA
CATCCCCGATTACAAGAAGCTGTCCTTCCCCGAGGGCTTCAAGTGGGAGCGCGTGATGAACTTCGAGGAC
GGCGGTCTGGTGACCGTGACCCAGGACTCCTCCCTGCAGGACGGCACGCTGATCTACAAGGTGAAGATGC
GCGGCACCAACTTCCCCCCCGACGGCCCCGTAATGCAGAAGAAGACCATGGGCTGGGAGGCCTCCACCGA
GCGCCTGTACCCCCGCGACGGCGTGCTGAAGGGCGAGATCCACCAGGCCCTGAAGCTGAAGGACGGCGGC
CACTACCTGGTGGAGTTCAAGACCATCTACATGGCCAAGAAGCCCGTGCAACTGCCCGGCTACTACTACG
TGGACACCAAGCTGGACATCACCTCCCACAACGAGGACTACACCATCGTGGAACAGTACGAGCGCTCCGA
GGGCCGCCACCACCTGTTCCTGTACGGCATGGACGAGCTGTACAAGTAGGCGGCCGCACTCCTCAGGTGC
AGGCTGCCTATCAGAAGGTGGTGGCTGGTGTGGCCAATGCCCTGGCTCACAAATACCACTGAGATCTTTT
TCCCTCTGCCAAAAATTATGGGGACATCATGAAGCCCCTTGAGCATCTGACTTCTGGCTAATAAAGGAAA
TTTATTTTCATTGCAATAGTGTGTTGGAATTTTTTGTGTCTCTCACTCGGAAGGACATATGGGAGGGCAA
ATCATTTAAAACATCAGAATGAGTATTTGGTTTAGAGTTTGGCAACATATGCCATATGCTGGCTGCCATG
AACAAAGGTGGCTATAAAGAGGTCATCAGTATATGAAACAGCCCCCTGCTGTCCATTCCTTATTCCATAG
AAAAGCCTTGACTTGAGGTTAGATTTTTTTTATATTTTGTTTTGTGTTATTTTTTTCTTTAACATCCCTA
AAATTTTCCTTACATGTTTTACTAGCCAGATTTTTCCTCCTCTCCTGACTACTCCCAGTCATAGCTGTCC
CTCTTCTCTTATGAAGATCCCTCGACCTGCAGCCCAAGCTTGGCGTAATCATGGTCATAGCTGTTTCCTG
TGTGAAATTGTTATCCGCTCACAATTCCACACAACATACGAGCCGGAAGCATAAAGTGTAAAGCCTGGGG
TGCCTAATGAGTGAGCTAACTCACATTAATTGCGTTGCGCTCACTGCCCGCTTTCCAGTCGGGAAACCTG
TCGTGCCAGCGGATCCGCATCTCAATTAGTCAGCAACCATAGTCCCGCCCCTAACTCCGCCCATCCCGCC
CCTAACTCCGCCCAGTTCCGCCCATTCTCCGCCCCATGGCTGACTAATTTTTTTTATTTATGCAGAGGCC
GAGGCCGCCTCGGCCTCTGAGCTATTCCAGAAGTAGTGAGGAGGCTTTTTTGGAGGCCTAGGCTTTTGCA
AAAAGCTAACTTGTTTATTGCAGCTTATAATGGTTACAAATAAAGCAATAGCATCACAAATTTCACAAAT
AAAGCATTTTTTTCACTGCATTCTAGTTGTGGTTTGTCCAAACTCATCAATGTATCTTATCATGTCTGGA
TCCGCTGCATTAATGAATCGGCCAACGCGCGGGGAGAGGCGGTTTGCGTATTGGGCGCTCTTCCGCTTCC
TCGCTCACTGACTCGCTGCGCTCGGTCGTTCGGCTGCGGCGAGCGGTATCAGCTCACTCAAAGGCGGTAA
TACGGTTATCCACAGAATCAGGGGATAACGCAGGAAAGAACATGTGAGCAAAAGGCCAGCAAAAGGCCAG
GAACCGTAAAAAGGCCGCGTTGCTGGCGTTTTTCCATAGGCTCCGCCCCCCTGACGAGCATCACAAAAAT
CGACGCTCAAGTCAGAGGTGGCGAAACCCGACAGGACTATAAAGATACCAGGCGTTTCCCCCTGGAAGCT
CCCTCGTGCGCTCTCCTGTTCCGACCCTGCCGCTTACCGGATACCTGTCCGCCTTTCTCCCTTCGGGAAG
CGTGGCGCTTTCTCAATGCTCACGCTGTAGGTATCTCAGTTCGGTGTAGGTCGTTCGCTCCAAGCTGGGC
TGTGTGCACGAACCCCCCGTTCAGCCCGACCGCTGCGCCTTATCCGGTAACTATCGTCTTGAGTCCAACC
CGGTAAGACACGACTTATCGCCACTGGCAGCAGCCACTGGTAACAGGATTAGCAGAGCGAGGTATGTAGG
CGGTGCTACAGAGTTCTTGAAGTGGTGGCCTAACTACGGCTACACTAGAAGGACAGTATTTGGTATCTGC
GCTCTGCTGAAGCCAGTTACCTTCGGAAAAAGAGTTGGTAGCTCTTGATCCGGCAAACAAACCACCGCTG
GTAGCGGTGGTTTTTTTGTTTGCAAGCAGCAGATTACGCGCAGAAAAAAAGGATCTCAAGAAGATCCTTT
GATCTTTTCTACGGGGTCTGACGCTCAGTGGAACGAAAACTCACGTTAAGGGATTTTGGTCATGAGATTA
TCAAAAAGGATCTTCACCTAGATCCTTTTAAATTAAAAATGAAGTTTTAAATCAATCTAAAGTATATATG
AGTAAACTTGGTCTGACAGTTACCAATGCTTAATCAGTGAGGCACCTATCTCAGCGATCTGTCTATTTCG
TTCATCCATAGTTGCCTGACTCCCCGTCGTGTAGATAACTACGATACGGGAGGGCTTACCATCTGGCCCC
AGTGCTGCAATGATACCGCGAGACCCACGCTCACCGGCTCCAGATTTATCAGCAATAAACCAGCCAGCCG
GAAGGGCCGAGCGCAGAAGTGGTCCTGCAACTTTATCCGCCTCCATCCAGTCTATTAATTGTTGCCGGGA
AGCTAGAGTAAGTAGTTCGCCAGTTAATAGTTTGCGCAACGTTGTTGCCATTGCTACAGGCATCGTGGTG
TCACGCTCGTCGTTTGGTATGGCTTCATTCAGCTCCGGTTCCCAACGATCAAGGCGAGTTACATGATCCC
CCATGTTGTGCAAAAAAGCGGTTAGCTCCTTCGGTCCTCCGATCGTTGTCAGAAGTAAGTTGGCCGCAGT
GTTATCACTCATGGTTATGGCAGCACTGCATAATTCTCTTACTGTCATGCCATCCGTAAGATGCTTTTCT
GTGACTGGTGAGTACTCAACCAAGTCATTCTGAGAATAGTGTATGCGGCGACCGAGTTGCTCTTGCCCGG
CGTCAATACGGGATAATACCGCGCCACATAGCAGAACTTTAAAAGTGCTCATCATTGGAAAACGTTCTTC
GGGGCGAAAACTCTCAAGGATCTTACCGCTGTTGAGATCCAGTTCGATGTAACCCACTCGTGCACCCAAC
TGATCTTCAGCATCTTTTACTTTCACCAGCGTTTCTGGGTGAGCAAAAACAGGAAGGCAAAATGCCGCAA
AAAAGGGAATAAGGGCGACACGGAAATGTTGAATACTCATACTCTTCCTTTTTCAATATTATTGAAGCAT
TTATCAGGGTTATTGTCTCATGAGCGGATACATATTTGAATGTATTTAGAAAAATAAACAAATAGGGGTT
CCGCGCACATTTCCCCGAAAAGTGCCACCTG
