>Addgene plasmid #83029 | pCAG-tdTomato | addgene partial sequence | sequence record 160166 | pCAG-F 5'-GCAACGTGCTGGTTATTGTG-3'
ATTCTGCAGTCGACGGTACCGCGGGCCCGGGATCCACCGGTCGCCACCATGGTGAGCAAGGGCGAGGAGG
TCATCAAAGAGTTCATGCGCTTCAAGGTGCGCATGGAGGGCTCCATGAACGGCCACGAGTTCGAGATCGA
GGGCGAGGGCGAGGGCCGCCCCTACGAGGGCACCCAGACCGCCAAGCTGAAGGTGACCAAGGGCGGCCCC
CTGCCCTTCGCCTGGGACATCCTGTCCCCCCAGTTCATGTACGGCTCCAAGGCGTACGTGAAGCACCCCG
CCGACATCCCCGATTACAAGAAGCTGTCCTTCCCCGAGGGCTTCAAGTGGGAGCGCGTGATGAACTTCGA
GGACGGCGGTCTGGTGACCGTGACCCAGGACTCCTCCCTGCAGGACGGCACGCTGATCTACAAGGTGAAG
ATGCGCGGCACCAACTTCCCCCCCGACGGCCCCGTAATGCAGAAGAAGACCATGGGCTGGGAGGCCTCCA
CCGAGCGCCTGTACCCCCGCGACGGCGTGCTGAAGGGCGAGATCCACCAGGCCCTGAAGCTGAAGGACGG
CGGCCACTACCTGGTGGAGTTCAAGACCATCTACATGGCCAAGAAGCCCGTGCAACTGCCCGGCTACTAC
TACGTGGACACCAAGCTGGACATCACCTCCCACAACGAGGACTACACCATCGTGGAACAGTACGAGCGCT
CCGAGGGCCGCCACCACCTGTTCCTGGGGCATGGCACCG
