>Addgene plasmid #83029 | pCAG-tdTomato | addgene partial sequence | sequence record 160167 | Bglob-pA-R 5'-ttttggcagagggaaaaaga-3'
CCACACCAGCCACCACCTTCTGATAGGCAGCCTGCACCTGAGGAGTGCGGCCGCCTACTTGTACAGCTCG
TCCATGCCGTACAGGAACAGGTGGTGGCGGCCCTCGGAGCGCTCGTACTGTTCCACGATGGTGTAGTCCT
CGTTGTGGGAGGTGATGTCCAGCTTGGTGTCCACGTAGTAGTAGCCGGGCAGTTGCACGGGCTTCTTGGC
CATGTAGATGGTCTTGAACTCCACCAGGTAGTGGCCGCCGTCCTTCAGCTTCAGGGCCTGGTGGATCTCG
CCCTTCAGCACGCCGTCGCGGGGGTACAGGCGCTCGGTGGAGGCCTCCCAGCCCATGGTCTTCTTCTGCA
TTACGGGGCCGTCGGGGGGGAAGTTGGTGCCGCGCATCTTCACCTTGTAGATCAGCGTGCCGTCCTGCAG
GGAGGAGTCCTGGGTCACGGTCACCAGACCGCCGTCCTCGAAGTTCATCACGCGCTCCCACTTGAAGCCC
TCGGGGAAGGACAGCTTCTTGTAATCGGGGATGTCGGCGGGGTGCTTCACGTACGCCTTGGAGCCGTACA
TGAACTGGGGGGACAGGATGTCCCAGGCGAAGGGCAGGGGGCCGCCCTTGGTCACCTTCAGCTTGGCGGT
CTGGGTGCCCTCGTAGGGGCGGCCCTCGCCCTCGCCCTCGATCTCGAACTCGTGGCCGTTCATGGAGCCC
TCCATGCGCACCTTGAAGCGCATGAACTCTTTGATGACGGCCATGTTGTTGTCCTCGGAGGAGGCGGTGC
CGGA
